>Addgene plasmid #142941 | TFORF2435 | addgene full sequence | sequence record 397313 | Addgene NGS Result
TTAATGTAGTCTTATGCAATACTCTTGTAGTCTTGCAACATGGTAACGATGAGTTAGCAACATGCCTTAC
AAGGAGAGAAAAAGCACCGTGCATGCCGATTGGTGGAAGTAAGGTGGTACGATCGTGCCTTATTAGGAAG
GCAACAGACGGGTCTGACATGGATTGGACGAACCACTGAATTGCCGCATTGCAGAGATATTGTATTTAAG
TGCCTAGCTCGATACATAAACGGGTCTCTCTGGTTAGACCAGATCTGAGCCTGGGAGCTCTCTGGCTAAC
TAGGGAACCCACTGCTTAAGCCTCAATAAAGCTTGCCTTGAGTGCTTCAAGTAGTGTGTGCCCGTCTGTT
GTGTGACTCTGGTAACTAGAGATCCCTCAGACCCTTTTAGTCAGTGTGGAAAATCTCTAGCAGTGGCGCC
CGAACAGGGACTTGAAAGCGAAAGGGAAACCAGAGGAGCTCTCTCGACGCAGGACTCGGCTTGCTGAAGC
GCGCACGGCAAGAGGCGAGGGGCGGCGACTGGTGAGTACGCCAAAAATTTTGACTAGCGGAGGCTAGAAG
GAGAGAGATGGGTGCGAGAGCGTCAGTATTAAGCGGGGGAGAATTAGATCGCGATGGGAAAAAATTCGGT
TAAGGCCAGGGGGAAAGAAAAAATATAAATTAAAACATATAGTATGGGCAAGCAGGGAGCTAGAACGATT
CGCAGTTAATCCTGGCCTGTTAGAAACATCAGAAGGCTGTAGACAAATACTGGGACAGCTACAACCATCC
CTTCAGACAGGATCAGAAGAACTTAGATCATTATATAATACAGTAGCAACCCTCTATTGTGTGCATCAAA
GGATAGAGATAAAAGACACCAAGGAAGCTTTAGACAAGATAGAGGAAGAGCAAAACAAAAGTAAGACCAC
CGCACAGCAAGCGGCCGCTGATCTTCAGACCTGGAGGAGGAGATATGAGGGACAATTGGAGAAGTGAATT
ATATAAATATAAAGTAGTAAAAATTGAACCATTAGGAGTAGCACCCACCAAGGCAAAGAGAAGAGTGGTG
CAGAGAGAAAAAAGAGCAGTGGGAATAGGAGCTTTGTTCCTTGGGTTCTTGGGAGCAGCAGGAAGCACTA
TGGGCGCAGCGTCAATGACGCTGACGGTACAGGCCAGACAATTATTGTCTGGTATAGTGCAGCAGCAGAA
CAATTTGCTGAGGGCTATTGAGGCGCAACAGCATCTGTTGCAACTCACAGTCTGGGGCATCAAGCAGCTC
CAGGCAAGAATCCTGGCTGTGGAAAGATACCTAAAGGATCAACAGCTCCTGGGGATTTGGGGTTGCTCTG
GAAAACTCATTTGCACCACTGCTGTGCCTTGGAATGCTAGTTGGAGTAATAAATCTCTGGAACAGATTTG
GAATCACACGACCTGGATGGAGTGGGACAGAGAAATTAACAATTACACAAGCTTAATACACTCCTTAATT
GAAGAATCGCAAAACCAGCAAGAAAAGAATGAACAAGAATTATTGGAATTAGATAAATGGGCAAGTTTGT
GGAATTGGTTTAACATAACAAATTGGCTGTGGTATATAAAATTATTCATAATGATAGTAGGAGGCTTGGT
AGGTTTAAGAATAGTTTTTGCTGTACTTTCTATAGTGAATAGAGTTAGGCAGGGATATTCACCATTATCG
TTTCAGACCCACCTCCCAACCCCGAGGGGACCCATGCATTGCATCTCAATTAGTCAGCAACCAGGTGTGG
AAAGTCCCCAGGCTCCCCAGCAGGCAGAAGTATGCAAAGCATGCGTCTCAATTAGTCAGCAACCATAGTC
CCGCCCCTAACTCCGCCCATCCCGCCCCTAACTCCGCCCAGTTCCGCCCATTCTCCGCCCCATGGCTGAC
TAATTTTTTTTATTTATGCAGAGGCCGAGGCCGCCTCGGCCTCTGAGCTATTCCAGAAGTAGTGAGGAGG
CTTTTTTGGAGGCCTAGGCTTTTGCAAAAAGCTTTCTAGAGGTACCACCGGAGCTTACCATGACCGAGTA
CAAGCCCACGGTGCGCCTCGCCACCCGCGACGACGTCCCCAGGGCCGTACGCACCCTCGCCGCCGCGTTC
GCCGACTACCCCGCCACGCGCCACACCGTCGATCCGGACCGCCACATCGAGCGGGTCACCGAGCTGCAAG
AACTCTTCCTCACGCGCGTCGGGCTCGACATCGGCAAGGTGTGGGTCGCGGACGACGGCGCCGCCGTGGC
GGTCTGGACCACGCCGGAGAGCGTCGAAGCGGGGGCGGTGTTCGCCGAGATCGGCCCGCGCATGGCCGAG
TTGAGCGGTTCCCGGCTGGCCGCGCAGCAACAGATGGAAGGCCTCCTGGCGCCGCACCGGCCCAAGGAGC
CCGCGTGGTTCCTGGCCACCGTCGGCGTCTCGCCCGACCACCAGGGCAAGGGTCTGGGCAGCGCCGTCGT
GCTCCCCGGAGTGGAGGCGGCCGAGCGCGCCGGGGTGCCCGCCTTCCTGGAGACCTCCGCGCCCCGCAAC
CTCCCCTTCTACGAGCGGCTCGGCTTCACCGTCACCGCCGACGTCGAGGTGCCCGAAGGACCGCGCACCT
GGTGCATGACCCGCAAGCCCGGTGCCAGTTAACGAATTCTAGATCTTGAGACAAATGGCAGTATTCATCC
ACAATTTTAAAAGAAAAGGGGGGATTGGGGGGTACAGTGCAGGGGAAAGAATAGTAGACATAATAGCAAC
AGACATACAAACTAAAGAATTACAAAAACAAATTACAAAAATTCAAAATTTTCGGGTTTATTACAGGGAC
AGCAGAGATCCACTTTGGCGCCGGCTCGAGGCCTGCAGGTGCAAAGATGGATAAAGTTTTAAACAGAGAG
GAATCTTTGCAGCTAATGGACCTTCTAGGTCTTGAAAGGAGTGGGAATTGGCTCCGGTGCCCGTCAGTGG
GCAGAGCGCACATCGCCCACAGTCCCCGAGAAGTTGGGGGGAGGGGTCGGCAATTGAACCGGTGCCTAGA
GAAGGTGGCGCGGGGTAAACTGGGAAAGTGATGTCGTGTACTGGCTCCGCCTTTTTCCCGAGGGTGGGGG
AGAACCGTATATAAGTGCAGTAGTCGCCGTGAACGTTCTTTTTCGCAACGGGTTTGCCGCCAGAACACAG
GTAAGTGCCGTGTGTGGTTCCCGCGGGCCTGGCCTCTTTACGGGTTATGGCCCTTGCGTGCCTTGAATTA
CTTCCACCTGGCTGCAGTACGTGATTCTTGATCCCGAGCTTCGGGTTGGAAGTGGGTGGGAGAGTTCGAG
GCCTTGCGCTTAAGGAGCCCCTTCGCCTCGTGCTTGAGTTGAGGCCTGGCCTGGGCGCTGGGGCCGCCGC
GTGCGAATCTGGTGGCACCTTCGCGCCTGTCTCGCTGCTTTCGATAAGTCTCTAGCCATTTAAAATTTTT
GATGACCTGCTGCGACGCTTTTTTTCTGGCAAGATAGTCTTGTAAATGCGGGCCAAGATCTGCACACTGG
TATTTCGGTTTTTGGGGCCGCGGGCGGCGACGGGGCCCGTGCGTCCCAGCGCACATGTTCGGCGAGGCGG
GGCCTGCGAGCGCGGCCACCGAGAATCGGACGGGGGTAGTCTCAAGCTGGCCGGCCTGCTCTGGTGCCTG
GCCTCGCGCCGCCGTGTATCGCCCCGCCCTGGGCGGCAAGGCTGGCCCGGTCGGCACCAGTTGCGTGAGC
GGAAAGATGGCCGCTTCCCGGCCCTGCTGCAGGGAGCTCAAAATGGAGGACGCGGCGCTCGGGAGAGCGG
GCGGGTGAGTCACCCACACAAAGGAAAAGGGCCTTTCCGTCCTCAGCCGTCGCTTCATGTGACTCCACGG
AGTACCGGGCGCCGTCCAGGCACCTCGATTAGTTCTCGAGCTTTTGGAGTACGTCGTCTTTAGGTTGGGG
GGAGGGGTTTTATGCGATGGAGTTTCCCCACACTGAGTGGGTGGAGACTGAAGTTAGGCCAGCTTGGCAC
TTGATGTAATTCTCCTTGGAATTTGCCCTTTTTGAGTTTGGATCTTGGTTCATTCTCAAGCCTCAGACAG
TGGTTCAAAGTTTTTTTCTTCCATTTCAGGTGTCGTGAGGCTAGCACCGCCACCATGGCAGAACTGTTTA
TGGAATGTGAAGAAGAGGAGCTGGAACCATGGCAGAAGAAAGTAAAAGAAGTTGAGGATGACGATGATGA
TGAGCCAATCTTTGTTGGCGAGATATCAAGTTCAAAACCAGCAATTTCAAATATTTTGAACAGAGTTAAC
CCCAGCTCATATTCAAGGGGACTAAAGAATGGTGCACTCAGTCGAGGTATTACTGCTGCATTCAAGCCTA
CAAGTCAACACTACACGAATCCAACATCAAATCCAGTGCCTGCCTCACCAATAAATTTTCATCCTGAGTC
TAGATCTTCAGATAGTTCTGTTATTGTTCAGCCTTTTTCTAAACCTGGTTATATAACAAACTCATCACGA
GTTGTGTCTAATAAGTCATCAGAGTTACTGTTTGACTTGACCCAGGATACAGGATTATCACATTACCAAG
GGGGACCAACACTTTCTATGGCAGGTATGAGTGAAAGTTCATTTTTATCAAAACGTCCTTCTACTTCTGA
AGTAAATAATGTTAATCCAAAGAAGCCTAAACCCAGCGAAAGTGTTTCTGGAGCAAATTCCTCAGCTGTA
TTACCTTCAGTTAAATCTCCTTCAGTGACTTCTTCCCAGGCTATGCTAGCAAAAGGTACAAATACCTCAT
CAAATCAGTCTAAAAATGGAACACCTTTTCCAAGAGCTTGTCCAAAGTGCAACATTCATTTCAATCTTTT
GGATCCTTTGAAAAATCACATGAAGTATTGTTGTCCAGACATGATAAATAACTTTTTGGGACTGGCTAAA
ACAGAATTTTCAAGTACAGTAAATAAAAACACAACTATTGATTCAGAGAAAGGAAAATTGATCATGTTAG
TTAATGACTTTTATTATGGAAAACATGAAGGAGATGTCCAGGAGGAACAGAAGACTCACACAACCTTTAA
ATGCTTCAGTTGCTTGAAAATTCTAAAAAATAACATTAGGTTTATGAACCACATGAAACACCATTTGGAA
CTTGAGAAGCAGAGCAGTGAGAGCTGGGAAAACCATACCACCTGCCAGCACTGCTACCGTCAGTTTCCCA
CACCATTTCAGTTGCAGTGTCACATCGAAAGTACACATACGCCCCATGAATTTTCTACTATTTGTAAAAT
CTGTGAATTGTCATTTGAAACAGAACATGTTCTTTTACAACATATGAAGGACAATCATAAACCTGGTGAA
ATGCCATATGTCTGCCAGGTTTGTAATTATAGATCATCATCATTTTCTGATGTAGAAACTCATTTTAGAA
CATCCCATGAAAACACTAAGAACTTGCTATGCCCGTTTTGCCTCAAAGTTATTAAAATTGCAACACCATA
TATGCATCATTATATGAAGCATCAGAAAAAAGGAATACATCGTTGTACAAAATGCAGGCTGCAGTTTTTG
ACATGCAAGGAGAAAATGGATCATAAGACTCAACACCATCGAACATTTATAAAACCTAAACAACTAGAAG
GATTGCCTCCTGGAACAAAAGTTACTATTCGAGCTTCAGTTGGACCTCTGCAATCAGGAGCTTCACCTAC
ACCTTCCATTAGTGCAAGTGCTTCTACCCTTCAGCTCTCACCTCCAAGGACTAAAAATATAACTGCTAAA
AATCCTGCAAAATCTAATACAAGTAAACCTAATACAGTCAAATCCAACGCAAGTAAACCTAATACAAGTA
AGCCTAATGGAAGTAAATCTAAATACAAACCAAAAATCTCTAATATGCAAAAGAAACAAAGCACATTGGC
TAGTAGCAATAAAAAAAGTAAAGTCAATACAGCATTGAGGAATTTAAGGTATCGTCGGGGCATTCACAAA
TGCATTGAGTGTTGTTCCGAAATAAAAGATTTTGCAAACCACTTTCCTACGTACGTCCACTGTAGTTTTT
GCAGATACAACACTAGCTGTAGCAAAGCCTATGTAAATCATATGATGAGCTTTCATAGTAACCGTCCAAG
CAAAAGGTTTTGTATTTTTAAGAAGCATTCAGAAAATCTCCGGGGCATTACTCTAGTGTGCCTTAATTGT
GATTTCCTAAGTGATGTTTCTGGCTTAGATAATATGGCTACACACTTAAGTCAACATAAAACTCATACTT
GCCAAGTTGTAATGCAGAAAGTTTCTGTTTGTATCCCAACTTCTGAGCACCTTTCTGAATTAAAAAAAGA
AGCTCCCGCAAAGGAACAAGAACCTGTGTCTAAGGAAATTGCAAGACCTAACATGGCTGAAAGAGAAACA
GAAACATCAAATTCTGAAAGTAAACAAGATAAAGCTGCTTCTTCAAAAGAAAAAAATGGATGTAATGCAA
ATTCATTTGAAGGCTCATCAACAACAAAAAGTGAAGAAAGCATAACAGTTTCAGATAAGGAAAATGAAAC
CTGTCTTGCAGACCAGGAAACTGGCTCAAAAAACATCGTCAGTTGTGATTCAAATATTGGTGCAGATAAA
GTGGAAAAGAAAAAACAAATACAACACGTTTGTCAGGAAATGGAGTTGAAGATGTGCCAAAGTTCAGAAA
ACATAATCTTATCTGATCAGATTAAAGATCACAACTCCAGTGAAGCCAGATTTTCTTCAAAGAATATTAA
GGATTTGCGATTAGCATCAGATAATGTAAGCATTGATCAGTTTTTGAGAAAAAGACATGAACCTGAATCT
GTTAGTTCTGATGTTAGCGAGCAAGGCAGTATTCATTTGGAACCTCTGACTCCATCCGAGGTACTTGAGT
ATGAAGCCACAGAGATTCTTCAGAAAGGTAGTGGTGATCCTTCAGCCAAGACTGATGAAGTAGTGTCTGA
TCAAACAGATGACATTCCTGGAGGAAATAACCCTAGCACAACAGAGGCAACAGTAGACCTGGAAGACGAA
AAAGAAAGAAGTTAGTAATGAACTAGTCCGTAACTTGAAAGTATTTCGATTTCTTGGCTTTATATATCTT
GTGGAAAGGACGATCAAGATGCAGTTACATCCTATGCACGCGTTAAGTCGACAATCAACCTCTGGATTAC
AAAATTTGTGAAAGATTGACTGGTATTCTTAACTATGTTGCTCCTTTTACGCTATGTGGATACGCTGCTT
TAATGCCTTTGTATCATGCTATTGCTTCCCGTATGGCTTTCATTTTCTCCTCCTTGTATAAATCCTGGTT
GCTGTCTCTTTATGAGGAGTTGTGGCCCGTTGTCAGGCAACGTGGCGTGGTGTGCACTGTGTTTGCTGAC
GCAACCCCCACTGGTTGGGGCATTGCCACCACCTGTCAGCTCCTTTCCGGGACTTTCGCTTTCCCCCTCC
CTATTGCCACGGCGGAACTCATCGCCGCCTGCCTTGCCCGCTGCTGGACAGGGGCTCGGCTGTTGGGCAC
TGACAATTCCGTGGTGTTGTCGGGGAAATCATCGTCCTTTCCTTGGCTGCTCGCCTGTGTTGCCACCTGG
ATTCTGCGCGGGACGTCCTTCTGCTACGTCCCTTCGGCCCTCAATCCAGCGGACCTTCCTTCCCGCGGCC
TGCTGCCGGCTCTGCGGCCTCTTCCGCGTCTTCGCCTTCGCCCTCAGACGAGTCGGATCTCCCTTTGGGC
CGCCTCCCCGCGTCGACTTTAAGACCAATGACTTACAAGGCAGCTGTAGATCTTAGCCACTTTTTAAAAG
AAAAGGGGGGACTGGAAGGGCTAATTCACTCCCAACGAAGACAAGATCTGCTTTTTGCTTGTACTGGGTC
TCTCTGGTTAGACCAGATCTGAGCCTGGGAGCTCTCTGGCTAACTAGGGAACCCACTGCTTAAGCCTCAA
TAAAGCTTGCCTTGAGTGCTTCAAGTAGTGTGTGCCCGTCTGTTGTGTGACTCTGGTAACTAGAGATCCC
TCAGACCCTTTTAGTCAGTGTGGAAAATCTCTAGCAGTACGTATAGTAGTTCATGTCATCTTATTATTCA
GTATTTATAACTTGCAAAGAAATGAATATCAGAGAGTGAGAGGAACTTGTTTATTGCAGCTTATAATGGT
TACAAATAAAGCAATAGCATCACAAATTTCACAAATAAAGCATTTTTTTCACTGCATTCTAGTTGTGGTT
TGTCCAAACTCATCAATGTATCTTATCATGTCTGGCTCTAGCTATCCCGCCCCTAACTCCGCCCATCCCG
CCCCTAACTCCGCCCAGTTCCGCCCATTCTCCGCCCCATGGCTGACTAATTTTTTTTATTTATGCAGAGG
CCGAGGCCGCCTCGGCCTCTGAGCTATTCCAGAAGTAGTGAGGAGGCTTTTTTGGAGGCCTAGGGACGTA
CCCAATTCGCCCTATAGTGAGTCGTATTACGCGCGCTCACTGGCCGTCGTTTTACAACGTCGTGACTGGG
AAAACCCTGGCGTTACCCAACTTAATCGCCTTGCAGCACATCCCCCTTTCGCCAGCTGGCGTAATAGCGA
AGAGGCCCGCACCGATCGCCCTTCCCAACAGTTGCGCAGCCTGAATGGCGAATGGG
[124 nt withheld, positions 8597-8720]
C
[91 nt withheld, positions 8722-8812]
A
[49 nt withheld, positions 8814-8862]
CCTTTGACGTTGGAGTCCACGTTCTTT
[37 nt withheld, positions 8890-8926]
ACCCTATCTCGGTCTATTCTTTTGATTTATAAGGGATTTTGCCGATTTCGGCCTATTGGTTAAAAAATGA
GCTGATTTAACAAAAATTTAACGCGAATTTTAACAAAATATTAACGCTTACAATTTAGGTGGCACTTTTC
GGGGAAATGTGCGCGGAACCCCTATTTGTTTATTTTTCTAAATACATTCAAATATGTATCCGCTCATGAG
ACAATAACCCTGATAAATGCTTCAATAATATTGAAAAAGGAAGAGTATGAGTATTCAACATTTCCGTGTC
GCCCTTATTCCCTTTTTTGCGGCATTTTGCCTTCCTGTTTTTGCTCACCCAGAAACGCTGGTGAAAGTAA
AAGATGCTGAAGATCAGTTGGGTGCACGAGTGGGTTACATCGAACTGGATCTCAACAGCGGTAAGATCCT
TGAGAGTTTTCGCCCCGAAGAACGTTTTCCAATGATGAGCACTTTTAAAGTTCTGCTATGTGGCGCGGTA
TTATCCCGTATTGACGCCGGGCAAGAGCAACTCGGTCGCCGCATACACTATTCTCAGAATGACTTGGTTG
AGTACTCACCAGTCACAGAAAAGCATCTTACGGATGGCATGACAGTAAGAGAATTATGCAGTGCTGCCAT
AACCATGAGTGATAACACTGCGGCCAACTTACTTCTGACAACGATCGGAGGACCGAAGGAGCTAACCGCT
TTTTTGCACAACATGGGGGATCATGTAACTCGCCTTGATCGTTGGGAACCGGAGCTGAATGAAGCCATAC
CAAACGACGAGCGTGACACCACGATGCCTGTAGCAATGGCAACAACGTTGCGCAAACTATTAACTGGCGA
ACTACTTACTCTAGCTTCCCGGCAACAATTAATAGACTGGATGGAGGCGGATAAAGTTGCAGGACCACTT
CTGCGCTCGGCCCTTCCGGCTGGCTGGTTTATTGCTGATAAATCTGGAGCCGGTGAGCGTGGGTCTCGCG
GTATCATTGCAGCACTGGGGCCAGATGGTAAGCCCTCCCGTATCGTAGTTATCTACACGACGGGGAGTCA
GGCAACTATGGATGAACGAAATAGACAGATCGCTGAGATAGGTGCCTCACTGATTAAGCATTGGTAACTG
TCAGACCAAGTTTACTCATATATACTTTAGATTGATTTAAAACTTCATTTTTAATTTAAAAGGATCTAGG
TGAAGATCCTTTTTGATAATCTCATGACCAAAATCCCTTAACGTGAGTTTTCGTTCCACTGAGCGTCAGA
CCCCGTAGAAAAGATCAAAGGATCTTCTTGAGATCCTTTTTTTCTGCGCGTAATCTGCTGCTTGCAAACA
AAAAAACCACCGCTACCAGCGGTGGTTTGTTTGCCGGATCAAGAGCTACCAACTCTTTTTCCGAAGGTAA
CTGGCTTCAGCAGAGCGCAGATACCAAATACTGTTCTTCTAGTGTAGCCGTAGTTAGGCCACCACTTCAA
GAACTCTGTAGCACCGCCTACATACCTCGCTCTGCTAATCCTGTTACCAGTGGCTGCTGCCAGTGGCGAT
AAGTCGTGTCTTACCGGGTTGGACTCAAGACGATAGTTACCGGATAAGGCGCAGCGGTCGGGCTGAACGG
GGGGTTCGTGCACACAGCCCAGCTTGGAGCGAACGACCTACACCGAACTGAGATACCTACAGCGTGAGCT
ATGAGAAAGCGCCACGCTTCCCGAAGGGAGAAAGGCGGACAGGTATCCGGTAAGCGGCAGGGTCGGAACA
GGAGAGCGCACGAGGGAGCTTCCAGGGGGAAACGCCTGGTATCTTTATAGTCCTGTCGGGTTTCGCCACC
TCTGACTTGAGCGTCGATTTTTGTGATGCTCGTCAGGGGGGCGGAGCCTATGGAAAAACGCCAGCAACGC
GGCCTTTTTACGGTTCCTGGCCTTTTGCTGGCCTTTTGCTCACATGTTCTTTCCTGCGTTATCCCCTGAT
TCTGTGGATAACCGTATTACCGCCTTTGAGTGAGCTGATACCGCTCGCCGCAGCCGAACGACCGAGCGCA
GCGAGTCAGTGAGCGAGGAAGCGGAAGAGCGCCCAATACGCAAACCGCCTCTCCCCGCGCGTTGGCCGAT
TCATTAATGCAGCTGGCACGACAGGTTTCCCGACTGGAAAGCGGGCAGTGAGCGCAACGCAATTAATGTG
AGTTAGCTCACTCATTAGGCACCCCAGGCTTTACACTTTATGCTTCCGGCTCGTATGTTGTGTGGAATTG
TGAGCGGATAACAATTTCACACAGGAAACAGCTATGACCATGATTACGCCAAGCGCGCAATTAACCCTCA
CTAAAGGGAACAAAAGCTGGAGCTGCAAGC
Features (pLannotate 1.2.2; 31 found; start..end, strand, type, name):
      5..231     +  promoter       RSV promoter: Rous sarcoma virus enhancer/promoter
    232..412     +  LTR            5' LTR (truncated): truncated 5' long terminal repeat (LTR) from HIV-1
    459..584     +  misc_feature   HIV-1 Ψ: packaging signal of human immunodeficiency virus type 1
    568..931     +  CDS            HIV-1 gag (fragment): gag protein from human immunodeficiency virus 1; gag
   1077..1310    +  misc_feature   RRE: The Rev response element (RRE) of HIV-1 allows for Rev-dependent mRNA export from the nucleus to the cytoplasm.
   1687..1713    +  CDS            Rev (fragment): human immunodeficiency virus 1 (HIV-1) Rev protein; rev; enhances nuclear export of unspliced and incompletely spliced viral mRNAs
   1720..1743    +  promoter       SV40 promoter (fragment): SV40 early promoter
   1744..1815    +  promoter       SV40 promoter (fragment): SV40 enhancer and early promoter
   1839..1974    +  rep_origin     SV40 ori: SV40 origin of replication
   2020..2616    +  CDS            PuroR (fragment): puromycin N-acetyltransferase; pac from Streptomyces; confers resistance to puromycin
   2665..2782    +  misc_feature   cPPT/CTS: central polypurine tract and central termination sequence of HIV-1
   2847..2913    +  CDS            small t antigen (fragment): SV40 (simian virus 40) small t antigen
   2920..4098    +  promoter       EF-1α promoter: strong constitutive promoter for human elongation factor EF-1α
   4103..7012    +  CDS            ZNF280D: Z280D_HUMAN - Also known as KIAA1584, SUHW4, ZNF634. Experimental evidence at protein level: Swiss-Prot protein existence level 1. May function as a transcription factor. From Homo sapiens (Human).
   7028..7081    +  promoter       U6 promoter (fragment): RNA polymerase III promoter for human U6 snRNA
   7123..7711    +  misc_feature   WPRE: woodchuck hepatitis virus posttranscriptional regulatory element
   7762..7781    +  misc_feature   cPPT/CTS (fragment): central polypurine tract and central termination sequence of HIV-1
   7783..8016    +  LTR            3' LTR (ΔU3): self-inactivating 3' long terminal repeat (LTR) from HIV-1
   8094..8215    +  polyA_signal   SV40 poly(A) signal: SV40 polyadenylation signal
   8255..8390    +  rep_origin     SV40 ori: SV40 origin of replication
   8411..8429    -  promoter       T7 promoter: promoter for bacteriophage T7 RNA polymerase
   8437..8592    +  CDS            lacZα (fragment): LacZα fragment of β-galactosidase; lacZ fragment
   8597..9025    +  rep_origin     f1 ori (sequence partly withheld): f1 bacteriophage origin of replication; arrow indicates direction of (+) strand synthesis
   9078..9182    +  promoter       AmpR promoter: bla
   9183..10043   +  CDS            AmpR: β-lactamase; bla; confers resistance to ampicillin, carbenicillin, and related antibiotics
  10214..10802   +  rep_origin     ori: high-copy-number ColE1/pMB1/pBR322/pUC origin of replication
  10985..11077   +  CDS            lacI (fragment): lac repressor; lacI; The lac repressor binds to the lac operator to inhibit transcription in E. coli. This inhibition can be relieved by adding lactose or isopropyl-β-D-thiogalactopyranoside (IPTG).
  11090..11111   +  protein_bind   CAP binding site: CAP binding activates transcription in the presence of cAMP. E. coli catabolite activator protein
  11126..11156   +  promoter       lac promoter: promoter for the E. coli lac operon
  11160..11182   +  protein_bind   lac operator (fragment): The lac repressor binds to the lac operator to inhibit transcription in E. coli. This inhibition can be relieved by adding lactose or isopropyl-β-D-thiogalactopyranoside (IPTG). lac repressor encoded by lacI
  11225..11243   +  promoter       T3 promoter: promoter for bacteriophage T3 RNA polymerase
