[The description below was written by a language model from this plasmid's Addgene catalogue record and pLannotate feature annotations shown in this document.]
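Description:
TFORF2435 is a third-generation-style, self-inactivating lentiviral expression plasmid built on the pLX_TRC317 backbone for overexpressing the human zinc-finger protein ZNF280D (also known as SUHW4 or ZNF634) in mammalian cells. It belongs to a barcoded transcription factor ORF collection in which each ORF is paired with a unique 24-bp barcode, so that the factors carried by cells in a pooled screen can be identified by sequencing. The barcode itself is not annotated in the feature table. In bacteria the plasmid is maintained through a high-copy ColE1/pUC-type origin with ampicillin resistance (AmpR), and an f1 origin is also present. The depositor warns that recombination can occur during propagation, a common issue with LTR-containing vectors.

The viral genome is transcribed from an RSV promoter fused to a truncated HIV-1 5' LTR. This is followed by the Ψ packaging signal with a partial gag sequence and by the Rev response element for Rev-dependent nuclear export. It ends in a ΔU3 3' LTR that inactivates LTR promoter activity after integration, with an SV40 poly(A) signal downstream. Two cassettes lie between the LTRs. An SV40 early promoter/origin region drives the puromycin N-acetyltransferase gene for selecting transduced cells. After a cPPT/CTS element, which aids nuclear import of the reverse-transcribed genome, the EF-1α promoter drives the synthesized ZNF280D ORF. A WPRE downstream of the ORF enhances transcript stability and expression. Short fragments annotated as U6 promoter, small t antigen, lacZα and lacI appear to be backbone remnants rather than functional units. The sequenced record of 11,266 nt agrees with the stated backbone and insert sizes. The construct is intended for lentiviral delivery in overexpression studies and pooled screens of transcription factor-directed cell-state changes or differentiation.
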