Addgene plasmid #142941: TFORF2435
Purpose: Lentiviral vector for overexpressing transcription factor ORFs with unique 24-bp barcodes. Barcodes facilitate identification of transcription factors in pooled screens.
Depositing lab: Feng Zhang. Depositing organization: Broad Institute. Publication: A transcription factor atlas of directed differentiation. Joung J, Ma S, Tay T, Geiger-Schuller KR, Kirchgatterer PC, Verdine VK, Guo B, Arias-Garcia MA, Allen WE, Singh A, Kuksenko O, Abudayyeh OO, Gootenberg JS, Fu Z, Macrae RK, Buenrostro JD, Regev A, Zhang F. Cell. 2023 Jan 5;186(1):209-229.e26. doi: 10.1016/j.cell.2022.11.026. PubMed 36608654.
Backbone
  Vector backbone: pLX_TRC317
  Backbone manufacturer: Broad Institute Genetic Perturbation Platform
  Backbone size w/o insert (bp): 8264
  Vector type: Mammalian Expression, Lentiviral
  Selectable markers: Puromycin
Growth in bacteria
  Bacterial resistance: Ampicillin, 100 μg/mL
  Growth temperature: 37°C
  Growth strain: NEB Stable
  Copy number: High Copy
Gene/Insert
  Gene/Insert name: ZNF280D
  Species: H. sapiens (human)
  Insert size (bp): 3002
  Entrez Gene: ZNF280D (a.k.a. SUHW4, ZNF634)
  Promoter: EF1a
  Cloning method: Unknown
  Sequencing primers: 5′ GGGTGGAGACTGAAGTTAGGCCAG; 3′ CACATAGCGTAAAAGGAGCAACATAG
Terms and licenses: Academic/Nonprofit Terms; Industry Terms: Not Available to Industry
Depositor comments: NM_001002843,ENST00000559237 . The transcription factor ORF portion of this plasmid was synthesized by Genewiz. Please test multiple small colonies in case of plasmid recombination. To make this collection available in a timely manner, a portion of this collection was not fully sequenced by Addgene. If an Addgene verified full plasmid sequence is not available, please contact us prior to placing an order to request the full sequence.
How to cite: TFORF2435 was a gift from Feng Zhang (Addgene plasmid # 142941 ; http://n2t.net/addgene:142941 ; RRID:Addgene_142941)
