>Addgene plasmid #142941 | TFORF2435 | depositor partial sequence | sequence record 280961 | Insert
ACCGCCACCATGGCAGAACTGTTTATGGAATGTGAAGAAGAGGAGCTGGAACCATGGCAGAAGAAAGTAA
AAGAAGTTGAGGATGACGATGATGATGAGCCAATCTTTGTTGGCGAGATATCAAGTTCAAAACCAGCAAT
TTCAAATATTTTGAACAGAGTTAACCCCAGCTCATATTCAAGGGGACTAAAGAATGGTGCACTCAGTCGA
GGTATTACTGCTGCATTCAAGCCTACAAGTCAACACTACACGAATCCAACATCAAATCCAGTGCCTGCCT
CACCAATAAATTTTCATCCTGAGTCTAGATCTTCAGATAGTTCTGTTATTGTTCAGCCTTTTTCTAAACC
TGGTTATATAACAAACTCATCACGAGTTGTGTCTAATAAGTCATCAGAGTTACTGTTTGACTTGACCCAG
GATACAGGATTATCACATTACCAAGGGGGACCAACACTTTCTATGGCAGGTATGAGTGAAAGTTCATTTT
TATCAAAACGTCCTTCTACTTCTGAAGTAAATAATGTTAATCCAAAGAAGCCTAAACCCAGCGAAAGTGT
TTCTGGAGCAAATTCCTCAGCTGTATTACCTTCAGTTAAATCTCCTTCAGTGACTTCTTCCCAGGCTATG
CTAGCAAAAGGTACAAATACCTCATCAAATCAGTCTAAAAATGGAACACCTTTTCCAAGAGCTTGTCCAA
AGTGCAACATTCATTTCAATCTTTTGGATCCTTTGAAAAATCACATGAAGTATTGTTGTCCAGACATGAT
AAATAACTTTTTGGGACTGGCTAAAACAGAATTTTCAAGTACAGTAAATAAAAACACAACTATTGATTCA
GAGAAAGGAAAATTGATCATGTTAGTTAATGACTTTTATTATGGAAAACATGAAGGAGATGTCCAGGAGG
AACAGAAGACTCACACAACCTTTAAATGCTTCAGTTGCTTGAAAATTCTAAAAAATAACATTAGGTTTAT
GAACCACATGAAACACCATTTGGAACTTGAGAAGCAGAGCAGTGAGAGCTGGGAAAACCATACCACCTGC
CAGCACTGCTACCGTCAGTTTCCCACACCATTTCAGTTGCAGTGTCACATCGAAAGTACACATACGCCCC
ATGAATTTTCTACTATTTGTAAAATCTGTGAATTGTCATTTGAAACAGAACATGTTCTTTTACAACATAT
GAAGGACAATCATAAACCTGGTGAAATGCCATATGTCTGCCAGGTTTGTAATTATAGATCATCATCATTT
TCTGATGTAGAAACTCATTTTAGAACATCCCATGAAAACACTAAGAACTTGCTATGCCCGTTTTGCCTCA
AAGTTATTAAAATTGCAACACCATATATGCATCATTATATGAAGCATCAGAAAAAAGGAATACATCGTTG
TACAAAATGCAGGCTGCAGTTTTTGACATGCAAGGAGAAAATGGATCATAAGACTCAACACCATCGAACA
TTTATAAAACCTAAACAACTAGAAGGATTGCCTCCTGGAACAAAAGTTACTATTCGAGCTTCAGTTGGAC
CTCTGCAATCAGGAGCTTCACCTACACCTTCCATTAGTGCAAGTGCTTCTACCCTTCAGCTCTCACCTCC
AAGGACTAAAAATATAACTGCTAAAAATCCTGCAAAATCTAATACAAGTAAACCTAATACAGTCAAATCC
AACGCAAGTAAACCTAATACAAGTAAGCCTAATGGAAGTAAATCTAAATACAAACCAAAAATCTCTAATA
TGCAAAAGAAACAAAGCACATTGGCTAGTAGCAATAAAAAAAGTAAAGTCAATACAGCATTGAGGAATTT
AAGGTATCGTCGGGGCATTCACAAATGCATTGAGTGTTGTTCCGAAATAAAAGATTTTGCAAACCACTTT
CCTACGTACGTCCACTGTAGTTTTTGCAGATACAACACTAGCTGTAGCAAAGCCTATGTAAATCATATGA
TGAGCTTTCATAGTAACCGTCCAAGCAAAAGGTTTTGTATTTTTAAGAAGCATTCAGAAAATCTCCGGGG
CATTACTCTAGTGTGCCTTAATTGTGATTTCCTAAGTGATGTTTCTGGCTTAGATAATATGGCTACACAC
TTAAGTCAACATAAAACTCATACTTGCCAAGTTGTAATGCAGAAAGTTTCTGTTTGTATCCCAACTTCTG
AGCACCTTTCTGAATTAAAAAAAGAAGCTCCCGCAAAGGAACAAGAACCTGTGTCTAAGGAAATTGCAAG
ACCTAACATGGCTGAAAGAGAAACAGAAACATCAAATTCTGAAAGTAAACAAGATAAAGCTGCTTCTTCA
AAAGAAAAAAATGGATGTAATGCAAATTCATTTGAAGGCTCATCAACAACAAAAAGTGAAGAAAGCATAA
CAGTTTCAGATAAGGAAAATGAAACCTGTCTTGCAGACCAGGAAACTGGCTCAAAAAACATCGTCAGTTG
TGATTCAAATATTGGTGCAGATAAAGTGGAAAAGAAAAAACAAATACAACACGTTTGTCAGGAAATGGAG
TTGAAGATGTGCCAAAGTTCAGAAAACATAATCTTATCTGATCAGATTAAAGATCACAACTCCAGTGAAG
CCAGATTTTCTTCAAAGAATATTAAGGATTTGCGATTAGCATCAGATAATGTAAGCATTGATCAGTTTTT
GAGAAAAAGACATGAACCTGAATCTGTTAGTTCTGATGTTAGCGAGCAAGGCAGTATTCATTTGGAACCT
CTGACTCCATCCGAGGTACTTGAGTATGAAGCCACAGAGATTCTTCAGAAAGGTAGTGGTGATCCTTCAG
CCAAGACTGATGAAGTAGTGTCTGATCAAACAGATGACATTCCTGGAGGAAATAACCCTAGCACAACAGA
GGCAACAGTAGACCTGGAAGACGAAAAAGAAAGAAGTTAGTAATGAACTAGTCCGTAACTTGAAAGTATT
TCGATTTCTTGGCTTTATATATCTTGTGGAAAGGACGATCAAGATGCAGTTACATCCTATGC
