>Addgene plasmid #142941 | TFORF2435 | depositor partial sequence | sequence record 280962 | Barcode
TCAAGATGCAGTTACATCCTATGC
